Addgene plasmid #167846: p28BIOHTEV-LIC: nsp16_SARS-CoV-2
Purpose: Bacterial expression of the SARS-CoV-2 protein nsp16
Depositing lab: Cheryl Arrowsmith. Depositing organization: University of Toronto. Publication: A High-Throughput RNA Displacement Assay for Screening SARS-CoV-2 nsp10-nsp16 Complex toward Developing Therapeutics for COVID-19. Perveen S, Khalili Yazdi A, Devkota K, Li F, Ghiabi P, Hajian T, Loppnau P, Bolotokova A, Vedadi M. SLAS Discov. 2021 Jan 10:2472555220985040. doi: 10.1177/2472555220985040. PubMed 33423577.
Backbone
  Vector backbone: p28BIOHTEV-LIC
  Backbone manufacturer: SGC Toronto
  Vector type: Bacterial Expression
Growth in bacteria
  Bacterial resistance: Kanamycin, 50 μg/mL
  Growth temperature: 37°C
  Growth strain: DH5alpha
  Copy number: Low Copy
Gene/Insert
  Gene/Insert name: nsp16
  Species: SARS-CoV-2
  Insert size (bp): 894
  Promoter: T7
  Tag / fusion protein: AviTag (N terminal on backbone); 6xHis (C terminal on backbone)
  Cloning method: Ligation Independent Cloning
  Sequencing primers: 5′ T7; 3′ T7-term
Terms and licenses: Academic/Nonprofit Terms; Industry Terms
Depositor comments: SGC clone sample ID: nsp16_SARS2:MVC019-A03:C245473
How to cite: p28BIOHTEV-LIC: nsp16_SARS-CoV-2 was a gift from Cheryl Arrowsmith (Addgene plasmid # 167846 ; http://n2t.net/addgene:167846 ; RRID:Addgene_167846)
