[The description below was written by a language model from this plasmid's Addgene catalogue record and pLannotate feature annotations shown in this document.]
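Description:
p28BIOHTEV-LIC: nsp16_SARS-CoV-2 is a 6,275-nt bacterial expression plasmid for producing the SARS-CoV-2 non-structural protein nsp16 in E. coli. It is built on the p28BIOHTEV-LIC backbone, a ligation-independent-cloning vector whose annotated layout resembles the pET family. Propagation relies on a ColE1/pBR322-type origin accompanied by the bom region and the rop gene. Rop keeps copy number down, which agrees with the catalogue's low-copy designation. Selection is by kanamycin through an aph(3')-Ia cassette. An f1 origin is also present, and short tetracycline-resistance fragments appear to be non-functional remnants of pBR322 ancestry.

The 894-bp nsp16 insert sits downstream of a T7 promoter with an adjacent lac operator and the T7 gene 10 ribosome binding site, and it is followed by a T7 terminator. The plasmid carries its own lacI gene, so transcription stays repressed until IPTG is added, and it requires a host that supplies T7 RNA polymerase. The automated annotation labels the coding region as a fragment of the replicase polyprotein of a related porcine coronavirus. This is a homology hit, not a discrepancy, because nsp16 is cleaved from the coronavirus replicase polyprotein. According to the catalogue, the backbone supplies an N-terminal AviTag, which allows site-specific biotinylation by BirA, and a C-terminal 6xHis tag for metal-affinity purification. The feature table detects the His tag downstream of the insert but does not annotate the AviTag. The backbone name suggests a TEV protease site, though none is recorded. The associated publication points to use of the purified protein in nsp10–nsp16 complex assays for inhibitor screening.
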