Features (pLannotate 1.2.2; 19 found; start..end, strand, type, name):
     69..87      +  promoter       T7 promoter: promoter for bacteriophage T7 RNA polymerase
     88..112     +  protein_bind   lac operator: The lac repressor binds to the lac operator to inhibit transcription in E. coli. This inhibition can be relieved by adding lactose or isopropyl-β-D-thiogalactopyranoside (IPTG). lac repressor encoded by lacI
    127..149     +  RBS            RBS: efficient ribosome binding site from bacteriophage T7 gene 10 (Olins and Rangwala, 1989)
    237..1139    +  CDS            rep (fragment): R1AB_CVPFS - Protein inferred from homology: Swiss-Prot protein existence level 3. NendoU is a Mn(2+)-dependent, uridylate-specific enzyme, which leaves 2'-3'-cyclic phosphates 5' to the cleaved bond. From Porcine transmissible gastroenteritis coronavirus (strain FS772/70) (TGEV).
   1208..1225    +  CDS            9xHis (fragment): 9xHis affinity tag
   1235..1284    +  CDS            SET1 (fragment): solubility-enhancement tag derived from T7 phage gene 10B
   1292..1339    +  terminator     T7 terminator: transcription terminator for bacteriophage T7 RNA polymerase
   1376..1804    +  rep_origin     f1 ori (sequence partly withheld): f1 bacteriophage origin of replication; arrow indicates direction of (+) strand synthesis
   1857..1914    +  promoter       AmpR promoter (fragment): bla
   1923..2738    -  CDS            KanR: aminoglycoside phosphotransferase; aph(3')-Ia; confers resistance to kanamycin in bacteria or G418 (Geneticin®) in eukaryotes
   2860..3448    +  rep_origin     ori: high-copy-number ColE1/pMB1/pBR322/pUC origin of replication
   3634..3773    -  misc_feature   bom: basis of mobility region from pBR322
   3875..4066    -  CDS            rop: Rop protein, which maintains plasmids at low copy number; rop
   4083..4463    +  CDS            YPB1_ECOLX: Protein predicted: Swiss-Prot protein existence level 4. From Escherichia coli.
   4535..4826    -  CDS            TcR (fragment): tetracycline efflux protein; tet; confers resistance to tetracycline
   4841..4862    -  protein_bind   CAP binding site: CAP binding activates transcription in the presence of cAMP. E. coli catabolite activator protein
   4875..5957    -  CDS            lacI: lac repressor; lacI; The lac repressor binds to the lac operator to inhibit transcription in E. coli. This inhibition can be relieved by adding lactose or isopropyl-β-D-thiogalactopyranoside (IPTG).
   5958..6035    -  promoter       lacI promoter: lacI
   6043..47      -  CDS            TcR (fragment) (across the origin): tetracycline efflux protein; tet; confers resistance to tetracycline
>Addgene plasmid #167846 | p28BIOHTEV-LIC: nsp16_SARS-CoV-2 | addgene full sequence | sequence record 330628 | Addgene NGS Result
CTGTGGCGCCGGTGATGCCGGCCACGATGCGTCCGGCGTAGAGGATCGAGATCTCGATCCCGCGAAATTA
ATACGACTCACTATAGGGGAATTGTGAGCGGATAACAATTCCCCTCTAGAAATAATTTTGTTTAACTTTA
AGAAGGAGATATACCATGAGCGGCCTGAACGATATTTTTGAAGCGCAGAAAATTGAATGGCATGAAGGCA
GCGCTGGAGGTTCAGGTGAAAACTTGTATTTCCAGGGCAGCTCCCAGGCTTGGCAACCAGGAGTTGCCAT
GCCCAACTTGTACAAAATGCAACGCATGCTTTTGGAAAAGTGTGACCTGCAGAATTACGGTGACAGCGCG
ACTCTGCCCAAGGGGATCATGATGAATGTCGCAAAGTATACTCAGTTGTGCCAGTACCTTAATACGTTGA
CGCTGGCCGTACCGTACAACATGCGCGTAATTCACTTTGGTGCGGGCAGCGACAAGGGAGTCGCGCCTGG
CACGGCTGTTTTACGCCAATGGTTACCGACTGGTACATTGCTGGTTGACAGTGACTTGAATGATTTCGTA
AGCGATGCCGACTCGACGCTTATCGGCGACTGCGCCACGGTTCATACAGCCAACAAATGGGACCTGATTA
TTTCCGATATGTATGACCCAAAAACCAAGAATGTGACAAAGGAGAACGATTCAAAGGAAGGCTTCTTCAC
CTATATCTGTGGTTTTATCCAGCAGAAATTAGCTCTTGGCGGTTCTGTAGCAATTAAGATCACGGAACAT
TCCTGGAACGCGGATCTTTACAAGCTTATGGGCCACTTCGCGTGGTGGACCGCCTTCGTGACGAACGTGA
ATGCAAGTTCCTCTGAGGCATTCTTGATCGGTTGCAATTATCTTGGAAAACCTCGTGAGCAAATTGATGG
CTACGTGATGCACGCCAACTATATCTTCTGGCGCAACACAAATCCCATTCAGTTATCGTCCTATTCCTTA
TTCGATATGTCTAAGTTCCCGTTGAAGTTACGCGGCACTGCCGTAATGTCGTTGAAGGAAGGGCAAATTA
ATGATATGATTTTGTCGCTTTTATCCAAGGGGCGTTTAATCATCCGTGAGAATAATCGTGTGGTTATCTC
GTCTGACGTACTGGTTAACAATTGATGAGGTGGAAGTGGTCATCACCACCATCATCACTGATGACGAAGC
TTGCGGCCGCACTCGAGCACCACCACCACCACCACTGAGATCCGGCTGCTAACAAAGCCCGAAAGGAAGC
TGAGTTGGCTGCTGCCACCGCTGAGCAATAACTAGCATAACCCCTTGGGGCCTCTAAACGGGTCTTGAGG
GGTTTTTTGCTGAAAGGAGGAACTATATCCGGATTGGCGAATGGG
[124 nt withheld, positions 1376-1499]
C
[91 nt withheld, positions 1501-1591]
A
[49 nt withheld, positions 1593-1641]
CCTTTGACGTTGGAGTCCACGTTCTTT
[37 nt withheld, positions 1669-1705]
ACCCTATCTCGGTCTATTCTTTTGATTTATAAGGGATTTTGCCGATTTCGGCCTATTGGTTAAAAAATGA
GCTGATTTAACAAAAATTTAACGCGAATTTTAACAAAATATTAACGCTTACAATTTAGGTGGCACTTTTC
GGGGAAATGTGCGCGGAACCCCTATTTGTTTATTTTTCTAAATACATTCAAATATGTATCCGCTCATGAA
TTAATTCTTAGAAAAACTCATCGAGCATCAAATGAAACTGCAATTTATTCATATCAGGATTATCAATACC
ATATTTTTGAAAAAGCCGTTTCTGTAATGAAGGAGAAAACTCACCGAGGCAGTTCCATAGGATGGCAAGA
TCCTGGTATCGGTCTGCGATTCCGACTCGTCCAACATCAATACAACCTATTAATTTCCCCTCGTCAAAAA
TAAGGTTATCAAGTGAGAAATCACCATGAGTGACGACTGAATCCGGTGAGAATGGCAAAAGTTTATGCAT
TTCTTTCCAGACTTGTTCAACAGGCCAGCCATTACGCTCGTCATCAAAATCACTCGCATCAACCAAACCG
TTATTCATTCGTGATTGCGCCTGAGCGAGACGAAATACGCGATCGCTGTTAAAAGGACAATTACAAACAG
GAATCGAATGCAACCGGCGCAGGAACACTGCCAGCGCATCAACAATATTTTCACCTGAATCAGGATATTC
TTCTAATACCTGGAATGCTGTTTTCCCGGGGATCGCAGTGGTGAGTAACCATGCATCATCAGGAGTACGG
ATAAAATGCTTGATGGTCGGAAGAGGCATAAATTCCGTCAGCCAGTTTAGTCTGACCATCTCATCTGTAA
CATCATTGGCAACGCTACCTTTGCCATGTTTCAGAAACAACTCTGGCGCATCGGGCTTCCCATACAATCG
ATAGATTGTCGCACCTGATTGCCCGACATTATCGCGAGCCCATTTATACCCATATAAATCAGCATCCATG
TTGGAATTTAATCGCGGCCTAGAGCAAGACGTTTCCCGTTGAATATGGCTCATAACACCCCTTGTATTAC
TGTTTATGTAAGCAGACAGTTTTATTGTTCATGACCAAAATCCCTTAACGTGAGTTTTCGTTCCACTGAG
CGTCAGACCCCGTAGAAAAGATCAAAGGATCTTCTTGAGATCCTTTTTTTCTGCGCGTAATCTGCTGCTT
GCAAACAAAAAAACCACCGCTACCAGCGGTGGTTTGTTTGCCGGATCAAGAGCTACCAACTCTTTTTCCG
AAGGTAACTGGCTTCAGCAGAGCGCAGATACCAAATACTGTCCTTCTAGTGTAGCCGTAGTTAGGCCACC
ACTTCAAGAACTCTGTAGCACCGCCTACATACCTCGCTCTGCTAATCCTGTTACCAGTGGCTGCTGCCAG
TGGCGATAAGTCGTGTCTTACCGGGTTGGACTCAAGACGATAGTTACCGGATAAGGCGCAGCGGTCGGGC
TGAACGGGGGGTTCGTGCACACAGCCCAGCTTGGAGCGAACGACCTACACCGAACTGAGATACCTACAGC
GTGAGCTATGAGAAAGCGCCACGCTTCCCGAAGGGAGAAAGGCGGACAGGTATCCGGTAAGCGGCAGGGT
CGGAACAGGAGAGCGCACGAGGGAGCTTCCAGGGGGAAACGCCTGGTATCTTTATAGTCCTGTCGGGTTT
CGCCACCTCTGACTTGAGCGTCGATTTTTGTGATGCTCGTCAGGGGGGCGGAGCCTATGGAAAAACGCCA
GCAACGCGGCCTTTTTACGGTTCCTGGCCTTTTGCTGGCCTTTTGCTCACATGTTCTTTCCTGCGTTATC
CCCTGATTCTGTGGATAACCGTATTACCGCCTTTGAGTGAGCTGATACCGCTCGCCGCAGCCGAACGACC
GAGCGCAGCGAGTCAGTGAGCGAGGAAGCGGAAGAGCGCCTGATGCGGTATTTTCTCCTTACGCATCTGT
GCGGTATTTCACACCGCAATGGTGCACTCTCAGTACAATCTGCTCTGATGCCGCATAGTTAAGCCAGTAT
ACACTCCGCTATCGCTACGTGACTGGGTCATGGCTGCGCCCCGACACCCGCCAACACCCGCTGACGCGCC
CTGACGGGCTTGTCTGCTCCCGGCATCCGCTTACAGACAAGCTGTGACCGTCTCCGGGAGCTGCATGTGT
CAGAGGTTTTCACCGTCATCACCGAAACGCGCGAGGCAGCTGCGGTAAAGCTCATCAGCGTGGTCGTGAA
GCGATTCACAGATGTCTGCCTGTTCATCCGCGTCCAGCTCGTTGAGTTTCTCCAGAAGCGTTAATGTCTG
GCTTCTGATAAAGCGGGCCATGTTAAGGGCGGTTTTTTCCTGTTTGGTCACTGATGCCTCCGTGTAAGGG
GGATTTCTGTTCATGGGGGTAATGATACCGATGAAACGAGAGAGGATGCTCACGATACGGGTTACTGATG
ATGAACATGCCCGGTTACTGGAACGTTGTGAGGGTAAACAACTGGCGGTATGGATGCGGCGGGACCAGAG
AAAAATCACTCAGGGTCAATGCCAGCGCTTCGTTAATACAGATGTAGGTGTTCCACAGGGTAGCCAGCAG
CATCCTGCGATGCAGATCCGGAACATAATGGTGCAGGGCGCTGACTTCCGCGTTTCCAGACTTTACGAAA
CACGGAAACCGAAGACCATTCATGTTGTTGCTCAGGTCGCAGACGTTTTGCAGCAGCAGTCGCTTCACGT
TCGCTCGCGTATCGGTGATTCATTCTGCTAACCAGTAAGGCAACCCCGCCAGCCTAGCCGGGTCCTCAAC
GACAGGAGCACGATCATGCGCACCCGTGGGGCCGCCATGCCGGCGATAATGGCCTGCTTCTCGCCGAAAC
GTTTGGTGGCGGGACCAGTGACGAAGGCTTGAGCGAGGGCGTGCAAGATTCCGAATACCGCAAGCGACAG
GCCGATCATCGTCGCGCTCCAGCGAAAGCGGTCCTCGCCGAAAATGACCCAGAGCGCTGCCGGCACCTGT
CCTACGAGTTGCATGATAAAGAAGACAGTCATAAGTGCGGCGACGATAGTCATGCCCCGCGCCCACCGGA
AGGAGCTGACTGGGTTGAAGGCTCTCAAGGGCATCGGTCGAGATCCCGGTGCCTAATGAGTGAGCTAACT
TACATTAATTGCGTTGCGCTCACTGCCCGCTTTCCAGTCGGGAAACCTGTCGTGCCAGCTGCATTAATGA
ATCGGCCAACGCGCGGGGAGAGGCGGTTTGCGTATTGGGCGCCAGGGTGGTTTTTCTTTTCACCAGTGAG
ACGGGCAACAGCTGATTGCCCTTCACCGCCTGGCCCTGAGAGAGTTGCAGCAAGCGGTCCACGCTGGTTT
GCCCCAGCAGGCGAAAATCCTGTTTGATGGTGGTTAACGGCGGGATATAACATGAGCTGTCTTCGGTATC
GTCGTATCCCACTACCGAGATATCCGCACCAACGCGCAGCCCGGACTCGGTAATGGCGCGCATTGCGCCC
AGCGCCATCTGATCGTTGGCAACCAGCATCGCAGTGGGAACGATGCCCTCATTCAGCATTTGCATGGTTT
GTTGAAAACCGGACATGGCACTCCAGTCGCCTTCCCGTTCCGCTATCGGCTGAATTTGATTGCGAGTGAG
ATATTTATGCCAGCCAGCCAGACGCAGACGCGCCGAGACAGAACTTAATGGGCCCGCTAACAGCGCGATT
TGCTGGTGACCCAATGCGACCAGATGCTCCACGCCCAGTCGCGTACCGTCTTCATGGGAGAAAATAATAC
TGTTGATGGGTGTCTGGTCAGAGACATCAAGAAATAACGCCGGAACATTAGTGCAGGCAGCTTCCACAGC
AATGGCATCCTGGTCATCCAGCGGATAGTTAATGATCAGCCCACTGACGCGTTGCGCGAGAAGATTGTGC
ACCGCCGCTTTACAGGCTTCGACGCCGCTTCGTTCTACCATCGACACCACCACGCTGGCACCCAGTTGAT
CGGCGCGAGATTTAATCGCCGCGACAATTTGCGACGGCGCGTGCAGGGCCAGACTGGAGGTGGCAACGCC
AATCAGCAACGACTGTTTGCCCGCCAGTTGTTGTGCCACGCGGTTGGGAATGTAATTCAGCTCCGCCATC
GCCGCTTCCACTTTTTCCCGCGTTTTCGCAGAAACGTGGCTGGCCTGGTTCACCACGCGGGAAACGGTCT
GATAAGAGACACCGGCATACTCTGCGACATCGTATAACGTTACTGGTTTCACATTCACCACCCTGAATTG
ACTCTCTTCCGGGCGCTATCATGCCATACCGCGAAAGGTTTTGCGCCATTCGATGGTGTCCGGGATCTCG
ACGCTCTCCCTTATGCGACTCCTGCATTAGGAAGCAGCCCAGTAGTAGGTTGAGGCCGTTGAGCACCGCC
GCCGCAAGGAATGGTGCATGCAAGGAGATGGCGCCCAACAGTCCCCCGGCCACGGGGCCTGCCACCATAC
CCACGCCGAAACAAGCGCTCATGAGCCCGAAGTGGCGAGCCCGATCTTCCCCATCGGTGATGTCGGCGAT
ATAGGCGCCAGCAACCGCAC
