>Addgene plasmid #167846 | p28BIOHTEV-LIC: nsp16_SARS-CoV-2 | depositor partial sequence | sequence record 325794 | nsp16 sequence
AGCTCCCAGGCTTGGCAACCAGGAGTTGCCATGCCCAACTTGTACAAAATGCAACGCATGCTTTTGGAAA
AGTGTGACCTGCAGAATTACGGTGACAGCGCGACTCTGCCCAAGGGGATCATGATGAATGTCGCAAAGTA
TACTCAGTTGTGCCAGTACCTTAATACGTTGACGCTGGCCGTACCGTACAACATGCGCGTAATTCACTTT
GGTGCGGGCAGCGACAAGGGAGTCGCGCCTGGCACGGCTGTTTTACGCCAATGGTTACCGACTGGTACAT
TGCTGGTTGACAGTGACTTGAATGATTTCGTAAGCGATGCCGACTCGACGCTTATCGGCGACTGCGCCAC
GGTTCATACAGCCAACAAATGGGACCTGATTATTTCCGATATGTATGACCCAAAAACCAAGAATGTGACA
AAGGAGAACGATTCAAAGGAAGGCTTCTTCACCTATATCTGTGGTTTTATCCAGCAGAAATTAGCTCTTG
GCGGTTCTGTAGCAATTAAGATCACGGAACATTCCTGGAACGCGGATCTTTACAAGCTTATGGGCCACTT
CGCGTGGTGGACCGCCTTCGTGACGAACGTGAATGCAAGTTCCTCTGAGGCATTCTTGATCGGTTGCAAT
TATCTTGGAAAACCTCGTGAGCAAATTGATGGCTACGTGATGCACGCCAACTATATCTTCTGGCGCAACA
CAAATCCCATTCAGTTATCGTCCTATTCCTTATTCGATATGTCTAAGTTCCCGTTGAAGTTACGCGGCAC
TGCCGTAATGTCGTTGAAGGAAGGGCAAATTAATGATATGATTTTGTCGCTTTTATCCAAGGGGCGTTTA
ATCATCCGTGAGAATAATCGTGTGGTTATCTCGTCTGACGTACTGGTTAACAAT
